Addgene plasmid #81325: pDONR223_GZMA_p.G210E
Purpose: Gateway Donor vector containing GZMA , part of the Target Accelerator Plasmid Collection.
Depositing lab: Jesse Boehm & William Hahn & David Root. Depositing organization: Broad Institute. Publication: Systematic Functional Interrogation of Rare Cancer Variants Identifies Oncogenic Alleles. Kim E, Ilic N, Shrestha Y, Zou L, Kamburov A, Zhu C, Yang X, Lubonja R, Tran N, Nguyen C, Lawrence MS, Piccioni F, Bagul M, Doench JG, Chouinard CR, Wu X, Hogstrom L, Natoli T, Tamayo P, Horn H, Corsello SM, Lage K, Root DE, Subramanian A, Golub TR, Getz G, Boehm JS, Hahn WC. Cancer Discov. 2016 Jul;6(7):714-26. doi: 10.1158/2159-8290.CD-16-0160. Epub 2016 May 4. PubMed 27147599.
Backbone
  Vector backbone: pDONR223
  Backbone manufacturer: Invitrogen
  Backbone size w/o insert (bp): 2790
  Vector type: Gateway Entry vector
Growth in bacteria
  Bacterial resistance: Spectinomycin, 50 μg/mL
  Growth temperature: 37°C
  Growth strain: DH5alpha
  Copy number: High Copy
Gene/Insert
  Gene/Insert name: GZMA
  Species: H. sapiens (human)
  Mutation: Y5N, G210E
  GenBank ID: NM_006144.3
  Entrez Gene: GZMA (a.k.a. CTLA3, HFSP)
  Promoter: None
  Cloning method: Gateway Cloning
  Sequencing primers: 5′ M13pUC-fwd; 3′ M13-Rev
Terms and licenses: Academic/Nonprofit Terms; Industry Terms: Not Available to Industry
Depositor comments: Closed state: stop codon immediately follows insert
How to cite: pDONR223_GZMA_p.G210E was a gift from Jesse Boehm & William Hahn & David Root (Addgene plasmid # 81325 ; http://n2t.net/addgene:81325 ; RRID:Addgene_81325)
