[The description below was written by a language model from this plasmid's Addgene catalogue record and pLannotate feature annotations shown in this document.]
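Description:
pDONR223_GZMA_p.G210E is a Gateway entry clone built on the Invitrogen pDONR223 backbone and carrying a variant open reading frame of human GZMA (granzyme A, also known as CTLA3 or HFSP). It is a small bacterial plasmid of about 3.6 kb. A high-copy ColE1/pUC-type origin supports replication in E. coli, and selection is with spectinomycin through the aadA (SmR) aminoglycoside adenylyltransferase gene, which sits downstream of a class 1 integron Pc promoter fragment. The annotation also picks up backbone remnants, namely short lacZα, lacI and gentamicin-resistance fragments and the rrnB T1 and T2 transcription terminators.

The GZMA coding sequence spans roughly 790 bp and is flanked on both sides by attL recombination sites. The annotation software labels both as attL3 variants. These sites allow the ORF to be moved by an LR Clonase reaction into any compatible Gateway destination vector. The record lists no promoter driving the insert, so the plasmid serves as a shuttle and archive rather than an expression vector. A T7 promoter lies just outside the downstream attL site, oriented back towards the insert. The catalogue lists two amino-acid changes relative to the reference transcript: the named G210E substitution and an additional Y5N. The clone is in the "closed" configuration, meaning a stop codon immediately follows the ORF, so C-terminal tags supplied by a destination vector would not be fused to it.

Granzyme A is a serine protease found in the granules of cytotoxic T cells and NK cells. This mutant allele belongs to the Target Accelerator Plasmid Collection, which was assembled for the systematic functional testing of rare cancer-associated variants.
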