Features (pLannotate 1.2.2; 12 found; start..end, strand, type, name):
     38..74      -  CDS            lacZα (fragment): LacZα fragment of β-galactosidase; lacZ fragment
     91..186     +  protein_bind   attL3: mutant version of attL; recombination site for the Gateway® LR reaction LR Clonase™
    189..974     +  CDS            GZMA: GRAA_HUMAN - Also known as CTLA3, HFSP. Experimental evidence at protein level: Swiss-Prot protein existence level 1. Abundant protease in the cytosolic granules of cytotoxic T- cells and NK-cells which activates caspase-independent pyroptosis when delivered into the target cell through the immunological synapse (PubMed:3257574, PubMed:3262682, PubMed:3263427, PubMed:32299851, PubMed:12819770). It cleaves after Lys or Arg (PubMed:32299851, PubMed:12819770). Once delivered into the target cell, acts by catalyzing cleavage of gasdermin-B (GSDMB), releasing the pore-forming moiety of GSDMB, there
    982..1077    -  protein_bind   attL3: mutant version of attL; recombination site for the Gateway® LR reaction LR Clonase™
   1096..1114    -  promoter       T7 promoter: promoter for bacteriophage T7 RNA polymerase
   1304..1327    +  promoter       Pc promoter (fragment): intI1 (promoter lies within the coding sequence); class 1 integron promoter
   1503..1559    +  CDS            GmR (fragment): gentamycin acetyltransferase; aacC1; confers resistance to gentamycin
   1566..2357    +  CDS            SmR: aminoglycoside adenylyltransferase (Murphy, 1985); aadA; confers resistance to spectinomycin and streptomycin
   2450..3038    +  rep_origin     ori: high-copy-number ColE1/pMB1/pBR322/pUC origin of replication
   3221..3313    +  CDS            lacI (fragment): lac repressor; lacI; The lac repressor binds to the lac operator to inhibit transcription in E. coli. This inhibition can be relieved by adding lactose or isopropyl-β-D-thiogalactopyranoside (IPTG).
   3368..3395    -  terminator     rrnB T2 terminator: transcription terminator T2 from the E. coli rrnB gene
   3527..3570    +  terminator     rrnB T1 terminator: Escherichia coli rrnB; transcription terminator T1 from the E. coli rrnB gene
>Addgene plasmid #81325 | pDONR223_GZMA_p.G210E | addgene full sequence | sequence record 168472 | Addgene NGS Result
GGCAGTTCCCTACTCTCGCGTTAACGCTAGCATGGATGTTTTCCCAGTCACGACGTTGTAAAACGACGGC
CAGTCTTAAGCTCGGGCCCCAAATAATGATTTTATTTTGACTGATAGTGACCTGTTCGTTGCAACAAATT
GATGAGCAATGCTTTTTTATAATGCCAACTTTGTACAAAAAAGTTGGTATGAGGAACTCCAATAGATTTC
TGGCATCCTCTCTCTCAGTTGTCGTTTCTCTCCTGCTAATTCCTGAAGATGTCTGTGAAAAAATTATTGG
AGGAAATGAAGTAACTCCTCATTCAAGACCCTACATGGTCCTACTTAGTCTTGACAGAAAAACCATCTGT
GCTGGGGCTTTGATTGCAAAAGACTGGGTGTTGACTGCAGCTCACTGTAACTTGAACAAAAGGTCCCAGG
TCATTCTTGGGGCTCACTCAATAACCAGGGAAGAGCCAACAAAACAGATAATGCTTGTTAAGAAAGAGTT
TCCCTATCCATGCTATGACCCAGCCACACGCGAAGGTGACCTTAAACTTTTACAGCTGACGGAAAAAGCA
AAAATTAACAAATATGTGACTATCCTTCATCTACCTAAAAAGGGGGATGATGTGAAACCAGGAACCATGT
GCCAAGTTGCAGGGTGGGGCAGGACTCACAATAGTGCATCTTGGTCCGATACTCTGAGAGAAGTCAATAT
CACCATCATAGACAGAAAAGTCTGCAATGATCGAAATCACTATAATTTTAACCCTGTGATTGGAATGAAT
ATGGTTTGTGCTGGAAGCCTCCGAGGTGGAAGAGACTCGTGCAATGAAGATTCTGGAAGCCCTTTGTTGT
GCGAGGGTGTTTTCCGAGGGGTCACTTCCTTTGGCCTTGAAAATAAATGCGGAGACCCTCGTGGGCCTGG
TGTCTATATTCTTCTCTCAAAGAAACACCTCAACTGGATAATTATGACTATCAAGGGAGCAGTTTGATTG
CCAACTTTCTTGTACAAAGTTGGCATTATAAGAAAGCATTGCTTATCAATTTGTTGCAACGAACAGGTCA
CTATCAGTCAAAATAAAATCATTATTTGCCATCCAGCTGATATCCCCTATAGTGAGTCGTATTACATGGT
CATAGCTGTTTCCTGGCAGCTCTGGCCCGTGTCTCAAAATCTCTGATGTTACATTGCACAAGATAAAAAT
ATATCATCATGCCTCCTCTAGACCAGCCAGGACAGAAATGCCTCGACTTCGCTGCTACCCAAGGTTGCCG
GGTGACGCACACCGTGGAAACGGATGAAGGCACGAACCCAGTGGACATAAGCCTGTTCGGTTCGTAAGCT
GTAATGCAAGTAGCGTATGCGCTCACGCAACTGGTCCAGAACCTTGACCGAACGCAGCGGTGGTAACGGC
GCAGTGGCGGTTTTCATGGCTTGTTATGACTGTTTTTTTGGGGTACAGTCTATGCCTCGGGCATCCAAGC
AGCAAGCGCGTTACGCCGTGGGTCGATGTTTGATGTTATGGAGCAGCAACGATGTTACGCAGCAGGGCAG
TCGCCCTAAAACAAAGTTAAACATTATGAGGGAAGCGGTGATCGCCGAAGTATCGACTCAACTATCAGAG
GTAGTTGGCGTCATCGAGCGCCATCTCGAACCGACGTTGCTGGCCGTACATTTGTACGGCTCCGCAGTGG
ATGGCGGCCTGAAGCCACACAGTGATATTGATTTGCTGGTTACGGTGACCGTAAGGCTTGATGAAACAAC
GCGGCGAGCTTTGATCAACGACCTTTTGGAAACTTCGGCTTCCCCTGGAGAGAGCGAGATTCTCCGCGCT
GTAGAAGTCACCATTGTTGTGCACGACGACATCATTCCGTGGCGTTATCCAGCTAAGCGCGAACTGCAAT
TTGGAGAATGGCAGCGCAATGACATTCTTGCAGGTATCTTCGAGCCAGCCACGATCGACATTGATCTGGC
TATCTTGCTGACAAAAGCAAGAGAACATAGCGTTGCCTTGGTAGGTCCAGCGGCGGAGGAACTCTTTGAT
CCGGTTCCTGAACAGGATCTATTTGAGGCGCTAAATGAAACCTTAACGCTATGGAACTCGCCGCCCGACT
GGGCTGGCGATGAGCGAAATGTAGTGCTTACGTTGTCCCGCATTTGGTACAGCGCAGTAACCGGCAAAAT
CGCGCCGAAGGATGTCGCTGCCGACTGGGCAATGGAGCGCCTGCCGGCCCAGTATCAGCCCGTCATACTT
GAAGCTAGACAGGCTTATCTTGGACAAGAAGAAGATCGCTTGGCCTCGCGCGCAGATCAGTTGGAAGAAT
TTGTCCACTACGTGAAAGGCGAGATCACCAAGGTAGTCGGCAAATAACCCTCGAGCCACCCATGACCAAA
ATCCCTTAACGTGAGTTACGCGTCGTTCCACTGAGCGTCAGACCCCGTAGAAAAGATCAAAGGATCTTCT
TGAGATCCTTTTTTTCTGCGCGTAATCTGCTGCTTGCAAACAAAAAAACCACCGCTACCAGCGGTGGTTT
GTTTGCCGGATCAAGAGCTACCAACTCTTTTTCCGAAGGTAACTGGCTTCAGCAGAGCGCAGATACCAAA
TACTGTTCTTCTAGTGTAGCCGTAGTTAGGCCACCACTTCAAGAACTCTGTAGCACCGCCTACATACCTC
GCTCTGCTAATCCTGTTACCAGTGGCTGCTGCCAGTGGCGATAAGTCGTGTCTTACCGGGTTGGACTCAA
GACGATAGTTACCGGATAAGGCGCAGCGGTCGGGCTGAACGGGGGGTTCGTGCACACAGCCCAGCTTGGA
GCGAACGACCTACACCGAACTGAGATACCTACAGCGTGAGCTATGAGAAAGCGCCACGCTTCCCGAAGGG
AGAAAGGCGGACAGGTATCCGGTAAGCGGCAGGGTCGGAACAGGAGAGCGCACGAGGGAGCTTCCAGGGG
GAAACGCCTGGTATCTTTATAGTCCTGTCGGGTTTCGCCACCTCTGACTTGAGCGTCGATTTTTGTGATG
CTCGTCAGGGGGGCGGAGCCTATGGAAAAACGCCAGCAACGCGGCCTTTTTACGGTTCCTGGCCTTTTGC
TGGCCTTTTGCTCACATGTTCTTTCCTGCGTTATCCCCTGATTCTGTGGATAACCGTATTACCGCCTTTG
AGTGAGCTGATACCGCTCGCCGCAGCCGAACGACCGAGCGCAGCGAGTCAGTGAGCGAGGAAGCGGAAGA
GCGCCCAATACGCAAACCGCCTCTCCCCGCGCGTTGGCCGATTCATTAATGCAGCTGGCACGACAGGTTT
CCCGACTGGAAAGCGGGCAGTGAGCGCAACGCAATTAATACGCGTACCGCTAGCCAGGAAGAGTTTGTAG
AAACGCAAAAAGGCCATCCGTCAGGATGGCCTTCTGCTTAGTTTGATGCCTGGCAGTTTATGGCGGGCGT
CCTGCCCGCCACCCTCCGGGCCGTTGCTTCACAACGTTCAAATCCGCTCCCGGCGGATTTGTCCTACTCA
GGAGAGCGTTCACCGACAAACAACAGATAAAACGAAAGGCCCAGTCTTCCGACTGAGCCTTTCGTTTTAT
TTGATGCCT
