>Addgene plasmid #81325 | pDONR223_GZMA_p.G210E | depositor partial sequence | sequence record 154644 | Insert sequence
ATGAGGAACTCCAATAGATTTCTGGCATCCTCTCTCTCAGTTGTCGTTTCTCTCCTGCTAATTCCTGAAG
ATGTCTGTGAAAAAATTATTGGAGGAAATGAAGTAACTCCTCATTCAAGACCCTACATGGTCCTACTTAG
TCTTGACAGAAAAACCATCTGTGCTNGGGCTTTGATTGCAAAAGACTGGGTGTTGACTGCAGCTCACTGT
AACTTGAACAAAAGGTCCCAGGTCATTCTTGGGGCTCACTCAATAACCAGGGAAGAGCCAACAAAACAGA
TAATGCTTGTTAAGAAAGAGTTTCCCTATCCATGCTATGACCCAGCCACACGCGAAGGTGACCTTAAACT
TTTACAGCTGACGGAAAAAGCAAAAATTAACAAATATGTGACTATCCTTCATCTACCTAAAAAGGGGGAT
GATGTGAAACCAGGAACCATGTGCCAAGTTGCAGGGTGGGGCAGGACTCACAATAGTGCATCTTGGTCCG
ATACTCTGAGAGAAGTCAATATCACCATCATAGACAGAAAAGTCTGCAATGATCGAAATCACTATAATTT
TAACCCTGTGATTGGAATGAATATGGTTTGTGCTGGAAGCCTCCGAGGTGGAAGAGACTCGTGCAATGAA
GATTCTGGAAGCCCTTTGTTGTGCGAGGGTGTTTTCCGAGGGGTCACTTCCTTTGGCCTTGAAAATAAAT
GCGGAGACCCTCGTGGGCCTGGTGTCTATATTCTTCTCTCAAAGAAACACCTCAACTGGATAATTATGAC
TATCAAGGGAGCAGTT
